>Addgene plasmid #147895 | pT7-EGFP-C1-HsNot1iso1_1318-1605-IKGRQtoDSYAA_W | depositor full sequence | sequence record 290342 | Full Sequence
TAGTTATTAATAGTAATCAATTACGGGGTCATTAGTTCATAGCCCATATATGGAGTTCCGCGTTACATAA
CTTACGGTAAATGGCCCGCCTGGCTGACCGCCCAACGACCCCCGCCCATTGACGTCAATAATGACGTATG
TTCCCATAGTAACGCCAATAGGGACTTTCCATTGACGTCAATGGGTGGAGTATTTACGGTAAACTGCCCA
CTTGGCAGTACATCAAGTGTATCATATGCCAAGTACGCCCCCTATTGACGTCAATGACGGTAAATGGCCC
GCCTGGCATTATGCCCAGTACATGACCTTATGGGACTTTCCTACTTGGCAGTACATCTACGTATTAGTCA
TCGCTATTACCATGGTGATGCGGTTTTGGCAGTACATCAATGGGCGTGGATAGCGGTTTGACTCACGGGG
ATTTCCAAGTCTCCACCCCATTGACGTCAATGGGAGTTTGTTTTGGCACCAAAATCAACGGGACTTTCCA
AAATGTCGTAACAACTCCGCCCCATTGACGCAAATGGGCGGTAGGCGTGTACGGTGGGAGGTCTATATAA
GCAGAGCTCTCTGGCTAACTAGAGAACCCACTGCTTACTGGCTTATCGAAATTAATACGACTCACTATAG
GGAGACCCAAGCTCTAGCGCTACCGGTCGCCACCATGGTGAGCAAGGGCGAGGAGCTGTTCACCGGGGTG
GTGCCCATCCTGGTCGAGCTGGACGGCGACGTAAACGGCCACAAGTTCAGCGTGTCCGGCGAGGGCGAGG
GCGATGCCACCTACGGCAAGCTGACCCTGAAGTTCATCTGCACCACCGGCAAGCTGCCCGTGCCCTGGCC
CACCCTCGTGACCACCCTGACCTACGGCGTGCAGTGCTTCAGCCGCTACCCCGACCACATGAAGCAGCAC
GACTTCTTCAAGTCCGCCATGCCCGAAGGCTACGTCCAGGAGCGCACCATCTTCTTCAAGGACGACGGCA
ACTACAAGACCCGCGCCGAGGTGAAGTTCGAGGGCGACACCCTGGTGAACCGCATCGAGCTGAAGGGCAT
CGACTTCAAGGAGGACGGCAACATCCTGGGGCACAAGCTGGAGTACAACTACAACAGCCACAACGTCTAT
ATCATGGCCGACAAGCAGAAGAACGGCATCAAGGTGAACTTCAAGATCCGCCACAACATCGAGGACGGCA
GCGTGCAGCTCGCCGACCACTACCAGCAGAACACCCCCATCGGCGACGGCCCCGTGCTGCTGCCCGACAA
CCACTACCTGAGCACCCAGTCCGCCCTGAGCAAAGACCCCAACGAGAAGCGCGATCACATGGTCCTGCTG
GAGTTCGTGACCGCCGCCGGGATCACTCTCGGCATGGACGAGCTGTACAAGTCCGGACTCAGATCTCGAG
CTGCTCCAAAGAAAGATGTCAAGCAGCCAGAAGAACTCCCTCCCATCACAACCACAACAACTTCTACTAC
ACCAGCTACCAACACCACTTGTACAGCCACGGTTCCACCACAGCCACAGTACAGCTACCACGACATCAAT
GTCTATTCCCTTGCGGGCTTGGCACCACACATTACTCTAAATCCAACAATTCCCTTGTTTCAGGCCCATC
CACAGTTGAAGCAGTGTGTGCGTCAGGCAATTGAACGGGCTGTCCAGGAGCTGGTCCATCCTGTGGTGGA
TCGATCAATTAAGATTGCCATGACTACTTGTGAGCAAGATGTCAGGTCGGATTTTGCCCTGGATTCGGAG
GAATCTCGAATGCGAATAGCAGCTCATCACATGATGCGTAACTTGACAGCTTACATGGCTATGATTACAT
GCGCTGAACCTTTGCTCATGAGCATATCTACCAACTTAAAAAACAGTTTTGCCTCAGCCCTTCGTACTGC
TTCCCCACAACAAAGAGAAATGATGGATCAGGCAGCTGCTCAATTAGCTCAGGACAATTGTGAGTTGGCT
TGCTGTTTTATTCAGAAGACTGCAGTAGAAAAAGCAGGCCCTGAGATGGACAAGAGATTAGCAACTGAAT
TTGAGCTGAGAAAACATGCTAGGCAAGAAGGACGCAGATACTGTGATCCTGTTGTTTTAACATATGCTGC
TGAACGGATGCCAGAGCAAATCAGGCTGAAAGTTGGTGGTGTGGACCCAAAGCAGTTGGCTGTTTACGAA
GAGTTTGCACGCAATGTTCCTGGCTTCTTACCTACAAATGACTTAAGTCAGCCCACGGGATTTTTAGCCC
AGCCCATGAAGCAAGCTTGGGCAACATAGCCGCGGGCCCGGGATCCACCGGATCTAGATAACTGATCATA
ATCAGCCATACCACATTTGTAGAGGTTTTACTTGCTTTAAAAAACCTCCCACACCTCCCCCTGAACCTGA
AACATAAAATGAATGCAATTGTTGTTGTTAACTTGTTTATTGCAGCTTATAATGGTTACAAATAAAGCAA
TAGCATCACAAATTTCACAAATAAAGCATTTTTTTCACTGCATTCTAGTTGTGGTTTGTCCAAACTCATC
AATGTATCTTAACGCGTAAATTGTAAGCGTTAATATTTTGTTAAAATTCGCGTTAAATTTTTGTTAAATC
AGCTCATTTTTTAACCAATAGGCCGAAATCGGCAAAATCCCTTATAAATCAAAAGAATAGACCGAGATAG
GGT
[37 nt withheld, positions 2664-2700]
AAAGAACGTGGACTCCAACGTCAAAGG
[49 nt withheld, positions 2728-2776]
T
[91 nt withheld, positions 2778-2868]
G
[124 nt withheld, positions 2870-2993]
CAGGTGGCACTTTTCGGGGAAATGTGCGCGGAACCCCTATTTGTTTATTTTTCTAAATACATTCAAATAT
GTATCCGCTCATGAGACAATAACCCTGATAAATGCTTCAATAATATTGAAAAAGGAAGAGTCCTGAGGCG
GAAAGAACCAGCTGTGGAATGTGTGTCAGTTAGGGTGTGGAAAGTCCCCAGGCTCCCCAGCAGGCAGAAG
TATGCAAAGCATGCATCTCAATTAGTCAGCAACCAGGTGTGGAAAGTCCCCAGGCTCCCCAGCAGGCAGA
AGTATGCAAAGCATGCATCTCAATTAGTCAGCAACCATAGTCCCGCCCCTAACTCCGCCCATCCCGCCCC
TAACTCCGCCCAGTTCCGCCCATTCTCCGCCCCATGGCTGACTAATTTTTTTTATTTATGCAGAGGCCGA
GGCCGCCTCGGCCTCTGAGCTATTCCAGAAGTAGTGAGGAGGCTTTTTTGGAGGCCTAGGCTTTTGCAAA
GATCGATCAAGAGACAGGATGAGGATCGTTTCGCATGATTGAACAAGATGGATTGCACGCAGGTTCTCCG
GCCGCTTGGGTGGAGAGGCTATTCGGCTATGACTGGGCACAACAGACAATCGGCTGCTCTGATGCCGCCG
TGTTCCGGCTGTCAGCGCAGGGGCGCCCGGTTCTTTTTGTCAAGACCGACCTGTCCGGTGCCCTGAATGA
ACTGCAAGACGAGGCAGCGCGGCTATCGTGGCTGGCCACGACGGGCGTTCCTTGCGCAGCTGTGCTCGAC
GTTGTCACTGAAGCGGGAAGGGACTGGCTGCTATTGGGCGAAGTGCCGGGGCAGGATCTCCTGTCATCTC
ACCTTGCTCCTGCCGAGAAAGTATCCATCATGGCTGATGCAATGCGGCGGCTGCATACGCTTGATCCGGC
TACCTGCCCATTCGACCACCAAGCGAAACATCGCATCGAGCGAGCACGTACTCGGATGGAAGCCGGTCTT
GTCGATCAGGATGATCTGGACGAAGAGCATCAGGGGCTCGCGCCAGCCGAACTGTTCGCCAGGCTCAAGG
CGAGCATGCCCGACGGCGAGGATCTCGTCGTGACCCATGGCGATGCCTGCTTGCCGAATATCATGGTGGA
AAATGGCCGCTTTTCTGGATTCATCGACTGTGGCCGGCTGGGTGTGGCGGACCGCTATCAGGACATAGCG
TTGGCTACCCGTGATATTGCTGAAGAGCTTGGCGGCGAATGGGCTGACCGCTTCCTCGTGCTTTACGGTA
TCGCCGCTCCCGATTCGCAGCGCATCGCCTTCTATCGCCTTCTTGACGAGTTCTTCTGAGCGGGACTCTG
GGGTTCGAAATGACCGACCAAGCGACGCCCAACCTGCCATCACGAGATTTCGATTCCACCGCCGCCTTCT
ATGAAAGGTTGGGCTTCGGAATCGTTTTCCGGGACGCCGGCTGGATGATCCTCCAGCGCGGGGATCTCAT
GCTGGAGTTCTTCGCCCACCCTAGGGGGAGGCTAACTGAAACACGGAAGGAGACAATACCGGAAGGAACC
CGCGCTATGACGGCAATAAAAAGACAGAATAAAACGCACGGTGTTGGGTCGTTTGTTCATAAACGCGGGG
TTCGGTCCCAGGGCTGGCACTCTGTCGATACCCCACCGAGACCCCATTGGGGCCAATACGCCCGCGTTTC
TTCCTTTTCCCCACCCCACCCCCCAAGTTCGGGTGAAGGCCCAGGGCTCGCAGCCAACGTCGGGGCGGCA
GGCCCTGCCATAGCCTCAGGTTACTCATATATACTTTAGATTGATTTAAAACTTCATTTTTAATTTAAAA
GGATCTAGGTGAAGATCCTTTTTGATAATCTCATGACCAAAATCCCTTAACGTGAGTTTTCGTTCCACTG
AGCGTCAGACCCCGTAGAAAAGATCAAAGGATCTTCTTGAGATCCTTTTTTTCTGCGCGTAATCTGCTGC
TTGCAAACAAAAAAACCACCGCTACCAGCGGTGGTTTGTTTGCCGGATCAAGAGCTACCAACTCTTTTTC
CGAAGGTAACTGGCTTCAGCAGAGCGCAGATACCAAATACTGTCCTTCTAGTGTAGCCGTAGTTAGGCCA
CCACTTCAAGAACTCTGTAGCACCGCCTACATACCTCGCTCTGCTAATCCTGTTACCAGTGGCTGCTGCC
AGTGGCGATAAGTCGTGTCTTACCGGGTTGGACTCAAGACGATAGTTACCGGATAAGGCGCAGCGGTCGG
GCTGAACGGGGGGTTCGTGCACACAGCCCAGCTTGGAGCGAACGACCTACACCGAACTGAGATACCTACA
GCGTGAGCTATGAGAAAGCGCCACGCTTCCCGAAGGGAGAAAGGCGGACAGGTATCCGGTAAGCGGCAGG
GTCGGAACAGGAGAGCGCACGAGGGAGCTTCCAGGGGGAAACGCCTGGTATCTTTATAGTCCTGTCGGGT
TTCGCCACCTCTGACTTGAGCGTCGATTTTTGTGATGCTCGTCAGGGGGGCGGAGCCTATGGAAAAACGC
CAGCAACGCGGCCTTTTTACGGTTCCTGGCCTTTTGCTGGCCTTTTGCTCACATGTTCTTTCCTGCGTTA
TCCCCTGATTCTGTGGATAACCGTATTACCGCCATGCAT
Features (pLannotate 1.2.2; 18 found; start..end, strand, type, name):
     61..364     +  enhancer       CMV enhancer: human cytomegalovirus immediate early enhancer
    365..568     +  promoter       CMV promoter: human cytomegalovirus (CMV) immediate early promoter
    564..597     +  LTR            5' LTR (truncated) (fragment): truncated 5' long terminal repeat (LTR) from HIV-1
    613..631     +  promoter       T7 promoter: promoter for bacteriophage T7 RNA polymerase
    665..1381    +  CDS            EGFP: EGFP is a basic (constitutively fluorescent) green fluorescent protein published in 1996, derived from Aequorea victoria. It is reported to be a rapidly-maturing weak dimer with moderate acid sensitivity.
   1382..1402    +  misc_feature   MCS (fragment): multiple cloning site
   1400..2266    +  CDS            CNOT1 (fragment): CNOT1_HUMAN - Also known as CDC39, KIAA1007, NOT1. Experimental evidence at protein level: Swiss-Prot protein existence level 1. Scaffolding component of the CCR4-NOT complex which is one of the major cellular mRNA deadenylases and is linked to various cellular processes including bulk mRNA degradation, miRNA-mediated repression, translational repression during translational initiation and general transcription regulation. Additional complex functions may be a consequence of its influence on mRNA expression. Its scaffolding function implies its interaction with the catalytic complex module and
   2270..2291    +  misc_feature   MCS (fragment): multiple cloning site
   2303..2387    +  CDS            large T antigen (fragment): large T antigen from SV40 (simian virus 40)
   2410..2531    +  polyA_signal   SV40 poly(A) signal: SV40 polyadenylation signal
   2565..2993    -  rep_origin     f1 ori (sequence partly withheld): f1 bacteriophage origin of replication; arrow indicates direction of (+) strand synthesis
   3020..3124    +  promoter       AmpR promoter: bla
   3126..3483    +  promoter       SV40 promoter: SV40 enhancer and early promoter
   3518..4312    +  CDS            NeoR/KanR: aminoglycoside phosphotransferase from Tn5; aph(3')-II (or nptII); confers resistance to neomycin, kanamycin, and G418 (Geneticin®)
   4333..4485    +  CDS            ble (fragment): BLE_KLEPN - Experimental evidence at protein level: Swiss-Prot protein existence level 1. Binding protein with a strong affinity to the bleomycin family of antibiotics. Binds to CL990; an antimitotic-antibiotic compound. From Klebsiella pneumoniae.
   4544..4591    +  polyA_signal   HSV TK poly(A) signal: herpes simplex virus thymidine kinase polyadenylation signal (Cole and Stacy, 1985)
   4682..4698    -  polyA_signal   bGH poly(A) signal (fragment): bovine growth hormone polyadenylation signal
   4920..5508    +  rep_origin     ori: high-copy-number ColE1/pMB1/pBR322/pUC origin of replication
