[The description below was written by a language model from this plasmid's Addgene catalogue record and pLannotate feature annotations shown in this document.]
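Description:
pT7-EGFP-C1-HsNot1iso1_1318-1605-IKGRQtoDSYAA_W is a 5.6 kb mammalian expression plasmid that produces a fragment of human CNOT1 (isoform 1, residues 1318–1605) fused to the C-terminus of EGFP. The catalogue lists the backbone as unknown, but the name and feature layout are consistent with an EGFP-C1-type vector carrying an added T7 promoter. The CMV immediate-early enhancer and promoter drive transcription in mammalian cells. The T7 promoter lies just upstream of the EGFP reading frame and could allow transcription by T7 RNA polymerase. The EGFP coding sequence runs through a short remnant of the multiple cloning site into the CNOT1 fragment, and the transcript ends at an SV40 polyadenylation signal. Several short annotated fragments (HIV-1 LTR, SV40 large T antigen, ble, bGH poly(A)) appear to be partial similarity hits or backbone remnants rather than functional parts.

The plasmid replicates in E. coli at high copy from a pUC-type ColE1 origin, and it also contains an f1 origin. A single NeoR/KanR cassette, preceded by both a bacterial (bla) promoter and the SV40 early promoter and followed by the HSV TK poly(A) signal, gives kanamycin resistance in bacteria. The same cassette can confer G418 resistance in mammalian cells.

CNOT1 is the scaffold subunit of the CCR4-NOT deadenylase complex. The insert name indicates a substitution of the residues IKGRQ with DSYAA, although the record does not say what this change does. The depositor also notes one silent mutation relative to the reference isoform 1 sequence. The associated publication concerns the DDX6–CNOT1 complex and the W-binding pockets of CNOT9 in miRNA-mediated silencing. This suggests the GFP-tagged mutant fragment was used for interaction or functional assays in human cells. The depositor cautions that the supplied sequence may be theoretical or based on Sanger reads.
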