Addgene plasmid #147895: pT7-EGFP-C1-HsNot1iso1_1318-1605-IKGRQtoDSYAA_W
Purpose: Mammalian Expression of HsNot1iso1_1318-1605-IKGRQtoDSYAA
Depositing lab: Elisa Izaurralde. Depositing organization: Max Planck Institute for Developmental Biology. Publication: A DDX6-CNOT1 complex and W-binding pockets in CNOT9 reveal direct links between miRNA target recognition and silencing. Chen Y, Boland A, Kuzuoglu-Ozturk D, Bawankar P, Loh B, Chang CT, Weichenrieder O, Izaurralde E. Mol Cell. 2014 Jun 5;54(5):737-50. doi: 10.1016/j.molcel.2014.03.034. Epub 2014 Apr 24. PubMed 24768540.
Backbone
  Vector backbone: Unknown
  Vector type: Mammalian Expression
Growth in bacteria
  Bacterial resistance: Kanamycin, 50 μg/mL
  Growth temperature: 37°C
  Growth strain: DH5alpha
  Copy number: High Copy
Gene/Insert
  Gene/Insert name: HsNot1iso1_1318-1605-IKGRQtoDSYAA
  Species: H. sapiens (human)
  Mutation: 1 silent mutation compared to the sequence of isoform 1 given by NCBI: NM_016284.4.
  Entrez Gene: CNOT1 (a.k.a. AD-005, CDC39, HPE12, NOT1, NOT1H, VIBOS)
  Cloning method: Unknown
Terms and licenses: Academic/Nonprofit Terms; Industry Terms: Not Available to Industry
Depositor comments: Plasmids from this collection were made available to the research community and donated after the lab closed. Please note that the sequence provided by the depositing laboratory may be theoretical/predicted or based on Sanger sequencing results. There may be discrepancies between sequencing results obtained by Addgene and the depositor sequence. If an Addgene verified sequence is not available, please contact before placing your order to request that our lab fully sequence the plasmid.
How to cite: pT7-EGFP-C1-HsNot1iso1_1318-1605-IKGRQtoDSYAA_W was a gift from Elisa Izaurralde (Addgene plasmid # 147895 ; http://n2t.net/addgene:147895 ; RRID:Addgene_147895)
